>Addgene plasmid #223613 | pHR-CD86-SNAP | addgene full sequence | sequence record 444066 | Addgene NGS Result
CGATACCGTCGACCTCGAGGGAATTAATTCGAGCTCGGTACCTTTAAGACCAATGACTTACAAGGCAGCT
GTAGATCTTAGCCACTTTTTAAAAGAAAAGGGGGGACTGGAAGGGCTAATTCACTCCCAACGAAGACAAG
ATCTGCTTTTTGCTTGTACTGGGTCTCTCTGGTTAGACCAGATCTGAGCCTGGGAGCTCTCTGGCTAACT
AGGGAACCCACTGCTTAAGCCTCAATAAAGCTTGCCTTGAGTGCTTCAAGTAGTGTGTGCCCGTCTGTTG
TGTGACTCTGGTAACTAGAGATCCCTCAGACCCTTTTAGTCAGTGTGGAAAATCTCTAGCAGCATCTAGA
ATTAATTCCGTGTATTCTATAGTGTCACCTAAATCGTATGTGTATGATACATAAGGTTATGTATTAATTG
TAGCCGCGTTCTAACGACAATATGTACAAGCCTAATTGTGTAGCATCTGGCTTACTGAAGCAGACCCTAT
CATCTCTCTCGTAAACTGCCGTCAGAGTCGGTTTGGTTGGACGAACCTTCTGAGTTTCTGGTAACGCCGT
CCCGCACCCGGAAATGGTCAGCGAACCAATCAGCAGGGTCATCGCTAGCCAGATCCTCTACGCCGGACGC
ATCGTGGCCGGCATCACCGGCGCCACAGGTGCGGTTGCTGGCGCCTATATCGCCGACATCACCGATGGGG
AAGATCGGGCTCGCCACTTCGGGCTCATGAGCGCTTGTTTCGGCGTGGGTATGGTGGCAGGCCCCGTGGC
CGGGGGACTGTTGGGCGCCATCTCCTTGCATGCACCATTCCTTGCGGCGGCGGTGCTCAACGGCCTCAAC
CTACTACTGGGCTGCTTCCTAATGCAGGAGTCGCATAAGGGAGAGCGTCGAATGGTGCACTCTCAGTACA
ATCTGCTCTGATGCCGCATAGTTAAGCCAGCCCCGACACCCGCCAACACCCGCTGACGCGCCCTGACGGG
CTTGTCTGCTCCCGGCATCCGCTTACAGACAAGCTGTGACCGTCTCCGGGAGCTGCATGTGTCAGAGGTT
TTCACCGTCATCACCGAAACGCGCGAGACGAAAGGGCCTCGTGATACGCCTATTTTTATAGGTTAATGTC
ATGATAATAATGGTTTCTTAGACGTCAGGTGGCACTTTTCGGGGAAATGTGCGCGGAACCCCTATTTGTT
TATTTTTCTAAATACATTCAAATATGTATCCGCTCATGAGACAATAACCCTGATAAATGCTTCAATAATA
TTGAAAAAGGAAGAGTATGAGTATTCAACATTTCCGTGTCGCCCTTATTCCCTTTTTTGCGGCATTTTGC
CTTCCTGTTTTTGCTCACCCAGAAACGCTGGTGAAAGTAAAAGATGCTGAAGATCAGTTGGGTGCACGAG
TGGGTTACATCGAACTGGATCTCAACAGCGGTAAGATCCTTGAGAGTTTTCGCCCCGAAGAACGTTTTCC
AATGATGAGCACTTTTAAAGTTCTGCTATGTGGCGCGGTATTATCCCGTATTGACGCCGGGCAAGAGCAA
CTCGGTCGCCGCATACACTATTCTCAGAATGACTTGGTTGAGTACTCACCAGTCACAGAAAAGCATCTTA
CGGATGGCATGACAGTAAGAGAATTATGCAGTGCTGCCATAACCATGAGTGATAACACTGCGGCCAACTT
ACTTCTGACAACGATCGGAGGACCGAAGGAGCTAACCGCTTTTTTGCACAACATGGGGGATCATGTAACT
CGCCTTGATCGTTGGGAACCGGAGCTGAATGAAGCCATACCAAACGACGAGCGTGACACCACGATGCCTG
TAGCAATGGCAACAACGTTGCGCAAACTATTAACTGGCGAACTACTTACTCTAGCTTCCCGGCAACAATT
AATAGACTGGATGGAGGCGGATAAAGTTGCAGGACCACTTCTGCGCTCGGCCCTTCCGGCTGGCTGGTTT
ATTGCTGATAAATCTGGAGCCGGTGAGCGTGGGTCTCGCGGTATCATTGCAGCACTGGGGCCAGATGGTA
AGCCCTCCCGTATCGTAGTTATCTACACGACGGGGAGTCAGGCAACTATGGATGAACGAAATAGACAGAT
CGCTGAGATAGGTGCCTCACTGATTAAGCATTGGTAACTGTCAGACCAAGTTTACTCATATATACTTTAG
ATTGATTTAAAACTTCATTTTTAATTTAAAAGGATCTAGGTGAAGATCCTTTTTGATAATCTCATGACCA
AAATCCCTTAACGTGAGTTTTCGTTCCACTGAGCGTCAGACCCCGTAGAAAAGATCAAAGGATCTTCTTG
AGATCCTTTTTTTCTGCGCGTAATCTGCTGCTTGCAAACAAAAAAACCACCGCTACCAGCGGTGGTTTGT
TTGCCGGATCAAGAGCTACCAACTCTTTTTCCGAAGGTAACTGGCTTCAGCAGAGCGCAGATACCAAATA
CTGTTCTTCTAGTGTAGCCGTAGTTAGGCCACCACTTCAAGAACTCTGTAGCACCGCCTACATACCTCGC
TCTGCTAATCCTGTTACCAGTGGCTGCTGCCAGTGGCGATAAGTCGTGTCTTACCGGGTTGGACTCAAGA
CGATAGTTACCGGATAAGGCGCAGCGGTCGGGCTGAACGGGGGGTTCGTGCACACAGCCCAGCTTGGAGC
GAACGACCTACACCGAACTGAGATACCTACAGCGTGAGCTATGAGAAAGCGCCACGCTTCCCGAAGGGAG
AAAGGCGGACAGGTATCCGGTAAGCGGCAGGGTCGGAACAGGAGAGCGCACGAGGGAGCTTCCAGGGGGA
AACGCCTGGTATCTTTATAGTCCTGTCGGGTTTCGCCACCTCTGACTTGAGCGTCGATTTTTGTGATGCT
CGTCAGGGGGGCGGAGCCTATGGAAAAACGCCAGCAACGCGGCCTTTTTACGGTTCCTGGCCTTTTGCTG
GCCTTTTGCTCACATGTTCTTTCCTGCGTTATCCCCTGATTCTGTGGATAACCGTATTACCGCCTTTGAG
TGAGCTGATACCGCTCGCCGCAGCCGAACGACCGAGCGCAGCGAGTCAGTGAGCGAGGAAGCGGAAGAGC
GCCCAATACGCAAACCGCCTCTCCCCGCGCGTTGGCCGATTCATTAATGCAGCTGTGGAATGTGTGTCAG
TTAGGGTGTGGAAAGTCCCCAGGCTCCCCAGCAGGCAGAAGTATGCAAAGCATGCATCTCAATTAGTCAG
CAACCAGGTGTGGAAAGTCCCCAGGCTCCCCAGCAGGCAGAAGTATGCAAAGCATGCATCTCAATTAGTC
AGCAACCATAGTCCCGCCCCTAACTCCGCCCATCCCGCCCCTAACTCCGCCCAGTTCCGCCCATTCTCCG
CCCCATGGCTGACTAATTTTTTTTATTTATGCAGAGGCCGAGGCCGCCTCGGCCTCTGAGCTATTCCAGA
AGTAGTGAGGAGGCTTTTTTGGAGGCCTAGGCTTTTGCAAAAAGCTTGGACACAAGACAGGCTTGCGAGA
TATGTTTGAGAATACCACTTTATCCCGCGTCAGGGAGAGGCAGTGCGTAAAAAGACGCGGACTCATGTGA
AATACTGGTTTTTAGTGCGCCAGATCTCTATAATCTCGCGCAACCTATTTTCCCCTCGAACACTTTTTAA
GCCGTAGATAAACAGGCTGGGACACTTCACATGAGCGAAAAATACATCGTCACCTGGGACATGTTGCAGA
TCCATGCACGTAAACTCGCAAGCCGACTGATGCCTTCTGAACAATGGAAAGGCATTATTGCCGTAAGCCG
TGGCGGTCTGTACCGGGTGCGTTACTGGCGCGTGAACTGGGTATTCGTCATGTCGATACCGTTTGTATTT
CCAGCTACGATCACGACAACCAGCGCGAGCTTAAAGTGCTGAAACGCGCAGAAGGCGATGGCGAAGGCTT
CATCGTTATTGATGACCTGGTGGATACCGGTGGTACTGCGGTTGCGATTCGTGAAATGTATCCAAAAGCG
CACTTTGTCACCATCTTCGCAAAACCGGCTGGTCGTCCGCTGGTTGATGACTATGTTGTTGATATCCCGC
AAGATACCTGGATTGAACAGCCGTGGGATATGGGCGTCGTATTCGTCCCGCCAATCTCCGGTCGCTAATC
TTTTCAACGCCTGGCACTGCCGGGCGTTGTTCTTTTTAACTTCAGGCGGGTTACAATAGTTTCCAGTAAG
TATTCTGGAGGCTGCATCCATGACACAGGCAAACCTGAGCGAAACCCTGTTCAAACCCCGCTTTAAACAT
CCTGAAACCTCGACGCTAGTCCGCCGCTTTAATCACGGCGCACAACCGCCTGTGCAGTCGGCCCTTGATG
GTAAAACCATCCCTCACTGGTATCGCATGATTAACCGTCTGATGTGGATCTGGCGCGGCATTGACCCACG
CGAAATCCTCGACGTCCAGGCACGTATTGTGATGAGCGATGCCGAACGTACCGACGATGATTTATACGAT
ACGGTGATTGGCTACCGTGGCGGCAACTGGATTTATGAGTGGGCCCCGGATCTTTGTGAAGGAACCTTAC
TTCTGTGGTGTGACATAATTGGACAAACTACCTACAGAGATTTAAAGCTCTAAGGTAAATATAAAATTTT
TAAGTGTATAATGTGTTAAACTACTGATTCTAATTGTTTGTGTATTTTAGATTCCAACCTATGGAACTGA
TGAATGGGAGCAGTGGTGGAATGCCTTTAATGAGGAAAACCTGTTTTGCTCAGAAGAAATGCCATCTAGT
GATGATGAGGCTACTGCTGACTCTCAACATTCTACTCCTCCAAAAAAGAAGAGAAAGGTAGAAGACCCCA
AGGACTTTCCTTCAGAATTGCTAAGTTTTTTGAGTCATGCTGTGTTTAGTAATAGAACTCTTGCTTGCTT
TGCTATTTACACCACAAAGGAAAAAGCTGCACTGCTATACAAGAAAATTATGGAAAAATATTCTGTAACC
TTTATAAGTAGGCATAACAGTTATAATCATAACATACTGTTTTTTCTTACTCCACACAGGCATAGAGTGT
CTGCTATTAATAACTATGCTCAAAAATTGTGTACCTTTAGCTTTTTAATTTGTAAAGGGGTTAATAAGGA
ATATTTGATGTATAGTGCCTTGACTAGAGATCATAATCAGCCATACCACATTTGTAGAGGTTTTACTTGC
TTTAAAAAACCTCCCACACCTCCCCCTGAACCTGAAACATAAAATGAATGCAATTGTTGTTGTTAACTTG
TTTATTGCAGCTTATAATGGTTACAAATAAAGCAATAGCATCACAAATTTCACAAATAAAGCATTTTTTT
CACTGCATTCTAGTTGTGGTTTGTCCAAACTCATCAATGTATCTTATCATGTCTGGATCAACTGGATAAC
TCAAGCTAACCAAAATCATCCCAAACTTCCCACCCCATACCCTATTACCACTGCCAATTACCTGTGGTTT
CATTTACTCTAAACCTGTGATTCCTCTGAATTATTTTCATTTTAAAGAAATTGTATTTGTTAAATATGTA
CTACAAACTTAGTAGTTGGAAGGGCTAATTCACTCCCAAAGAAGACAAGATATCCTTGATCTGTGGATCT
ACCACACACAAGGCTACTTCCCTGATTAGCAGAACTACACACCAGGGCCAGGGGTCAGATATCCACTGAC
CTTTGGATGGTGCTACAAGCTAGTACCAGTTGAGCCAGATAAGGTAGAAGAGGCCAATAAAGGAGAGAAC
ACCAGCTTGTTACACCCTGTGAGCCTGCATGGGATGGATGACCCGGAGAGAGAAGTGTTAGAGTGGAGGT
TTGACAGCCGCCTAGCATTTCATCACGTGGCCCGAGAGCTGCATCCGGAGTACTTCAAGAACTGCTGATA
TCGAGCTTGCTACAAGGGACTTTCCGCTGGGGACTTTCCAGGGAGGCGTGGCCTGGGCGGGACTGGGGAG
TGGCGAGCCCTCAGATCCTGCATATAAGCAGCTGCTTTTTGCCTGTACTGGGTCTCTCTGGTTAGACCAG
ATCTGAGCCTGGGAGCTCTCTGGCTAACTAGGGAACCCACTGCTTAAGCCTCAATAAAGCTTGCCTTGAG
TGCTTCAAGTAGTGTGTGCCCGTCTGTTGTGTGACTCTGGTAACTAGAGATCCCTCAGACCCTTTTAGTC
AGTGTGGAAAATCTCTAGCAGTGGCGCCCGAACAGGGACTTGAAAGCGAAAGGGAAACCAGAGGAGCTCT
CTCGACGCAGGACTCGGCTTGCTGAAGCGCGCACGGCAAGAGGCGAGGGGCGGCGACTGGTGAGTACGCC
AAAAATTTTGACTAGCGGAGGCTAGAAGGAGAGAGATGGGTGCGAGAGCGTCAGTATTAAGCGGGGGAGA
ATTAGATCGCGATGGGAAAAAATTCGGTTAAGGCCAGGGGGAAAGAAAAAATATAAATTAAAACATATAG
TATGGGCAAGCAGGGAGCTAGAACGATTCGCAGTTAATCCTGGCCTGTTAGAAACATCAGAAGGCTGTAG
ACAAATACTGGGACAGCTACAACCATCCCTTCAGACAGGATCAGAAGAACTTAGATCATTATATAATACA
GTAGCAACCCTCTATTGTGTGCATCAAAGGATAGAGATAAAAGACACCAAGGAAGCTTTAGACAAGATAG
AGGAAGAGCAAAACAAAAGTAAGACCACCGCACAGCAAGCGGCCGGCCGCTGATCTTCAGACCTGGAGGA
GGAGATATGAGGGACAATTGGAGAAGTGAATTATATAAATATAAAGTAGTAAAAATTGAACCATTAGGAG
TAGCACCCACCAAGGCAAAGAGAAGAGTGGTGCAGAGAGAAAAAAGAGCAGTGGGAATAGGAGCTTTGTT
CCTTGGGTTCTTGGGAGCAGCAGGAAGCACTATGGGCGCAGCGTCAATGACGCTGACGGTACAGGCCAGA
CAATTATTGTCTGGTATAGTGCAGCAGCAGAACAATTTGCTGAGGGCTATTGAGGCGCAACAGCATCTGT
TGCAACTCACAGTCTGGGGCATCAAGCAGCTCCAGGCAAGAATCCTGGCTGTGGAAAGATACCTAAAGGA
TCAACAGCTCCTGGGGATTTGGGGTTGCTCTGGAAAACTCATTTGCACCACTGCTGTGCCTTGGAATGCT
AGTTGGAGTAATAAATCTCTGGAACAGATTTGGAATCACACGACCTGGATGGAGTGGGACAGAGAAATTA
ACAATTACACAAGCTTAATACACTCCTTAATTGAAGAATCGCAAAACCAGCAAGAAAAGAATGAACAAGA
ATTATTGGAATTAGATAAATGGGCAAGTTTGTGGAATTGGTTTAACATAACAAATTGGCTGTGGTATATA
AAATTATTCATAATGATAGTAGGAGGCTTGGTAGGTTTAAGAATAGTTTTTGCTGTACTTTCTATAGTGA
ATAGAGTTAGGCAGGGATATTCACCATTATCGTTTCAGACCCACCTCCCAACCCCGAGGGGACCCGACAG
GCCCGAAGGAATAGAAGAAGAAGGTGGAGAGAGAGACAGAGACAGATCCATTCGATTAGTGAACGGATCT
CGACGGTATCGCCAAATGGCAGTATTCATCCACAATTTTAAAAGAAAAGGGGGGATTGGGGGGTACAGTG
CAGGGGAAAGAATAGTAGACATAATAGCAACAGACATACAAACTAAAGAATTACAAAAACAAATTACAAA
AATTCAAAATTTTCGGGTTTATTACAGGGACAGCAGAGATCCAGTTTGGATCGATAAGCTTGATATCGAA
TTCCTGCAGCCCCGATAAAATAAAAGATTTTATTTAGTCTCCAGAAAAAGGGGGGAATGAAAGACCCCAC
CTGTAGGTTTGGCAAGCTAGCTGCAGTAACGCCATTTTGCAAGGCATGGAAAAATACCAAACCAAGAATA
GAGAAGTTCAGATCAAGGGCGGGTACATGAAAATAGCTAACGTTGGGCCAAACAGGATATCTGCGGTGAG
CAGTTTCGGCCCCGGCCCGGGGCCAAGAACAGATGGTCACCGCAGTTTCGGCCCCGGCCCGAGGCCAAGA
ACAGATGGTCCCCAGATATGGCCCAACCCTCAGCAGTTTCTTAAGACCCATCAGATGTTTCCAGGCTCCC
CCAAGGACCTGAAATGACCCTGCGCCTTATTTGAATTAACCAATCAGCCTGCTTCTCGCTTCTGTTCGCG
CGCTTCTGCTTCCCGAGCTCTATAAAAGAGCTCACAACCCCTCACTCGGCGCGCCAGTCCTCCGACAGAC
TGAGTCGCCCGGGGGGGATCTGGAGCTCTCGAGAATTCTCATGGATCCCCAGTGCACTATGGGACTGAGT
AACATTCTCTTTGTGATGGCCTTCCTGCTCTCTGGTGCTGCTCCTCTGAAGATTCAAGCTTATTTCAATG
AGACTGCAGACCTGCCATGCCAATTTGCAAACTCTCAAAACCAAAGCCTGAGTGAGCTAGTAGTATTTTG
GCAGGACCAGGAAAACTTGGTTCTGAATGAGGTATACTTAGGCAAAGAGAAATTTGACAGTGTTCATTCC
AAGTATATGGGCCGCACAAGTTTTGATTCGGACAGTTGGACCCTGAGACTTCACAATCTTCAGATCAAGG
ACAAGGGCTTGTATCAATGTATCATCCATCACAAAAAGCCCACAGGAATGATTCGCATCCACCAGATGAA
TTCTGAACTGTCAGTGCTTGCTAACTTCAGTCAACCTGAAATAGTACCAATTTCTAATATAACAGAAAAT
GTGTACATAAATTTGACCTGCTCATCTATACACGGTTACCCAGAACCTAAGAAGATGAGTGTTTTGCTAA
GAACCAAGAATTCAACTATCGAGTATGATGGTATTATGCAGAAATCTCAAGATAATGTCACAGAACTGTA
CGACGTTTCCATCAGCTTGTCTGTTTCATTCCCTGATGTTACGAGCAATATGACCATCTTCTGTATTCTG
GAAACTGACAAGACGCGGCTTTTATCTTCACCTTTCTCTATAGAGCTTGAGGACCCTCAGCCTCCCCCAG
ACCACATTCCTTGGATTACAGCTGTACTTCCAACAGTTATTATATGTGTGATGGTTTTCTGTCTAATTCT
ATGGAAATGGAAGAAGAAGAAGCGGCCTCGCAACTCTTATAAATGTGGAACCAACACAATGGAGAGGGAA
GAGAGTGAACAGACCAAGAAAAGAGAAAAAATCCATATACCTGAAAGATCTGATGAAACCCAGCGTGTTT
TTAAAAGTTCGAAGACATCTTCATGCGACAAAAGTGATACATGTTTTCGTCTGCAGGATATCAAGCTTGC
GGTACCGCGGGCCCGGGATCCAATGGACAAAGATTGCGAAATGAAACGTACCACCCTGGATAGCCCGCTG
GGCAAACTGGAACTGAGCGGCTGCGAACAGGGCCTGCATGAAATTAAACTGCTGGGTAAAGGCACCAGCG
CGGCCGATGCGGTTGAAGTTCCGGCCCCGGCCGCCGTGCTGGGTGGTCCGGAACCGCTGATGCAGGCGAC
CGCGTGGCTGAACGCGTATTTTCATCAGCCGGAAGCGATTGAAGAATTTCCGGTTCCGGCGCTGCATCAT
CCGGTGTTTCAGCAGGAGAGCTTTACCCGTCAGGTGCTGTGGAAACTGCTGAAAGTGGTTAAATTTGGCG
AAGTGATTAGCTATCAGCAGCTGGCGGCCCTGGCGGGTAATCCGGCGGCCACCGCCGCCGTTAAAACCGC
GCTGAGCGGTAACCCGGTGCCGATTCTGATTCCGTGCCATCGTGTGGTTAGCTCTAGCGGTGCGGTTGGC
GGTTATGAAGGTGGTCTGGCGGTGAAAGAGTGGCTGCTGGCCCATGAAGGTCATCGTCTGGGTAAACCGG
GTCTGGGATAAAGCGGCCGCGACTCTAGAGTCGACCTGCAGGCATGCAAGCTTGATATCAAGCTTATCGA
TAATCAACCTCTGGATTACAAAATTTGTGAAAGATTGACTGGTATTCTTAACTATGTTGCTCCTTTTACG
CTATGTGGATACGCTGCTTTAATGCCTTTGTATCATGCTATTGCTTCCCGTATGGCTTTCATTTTCTCCT
CCTTGTATAAATCCTGGTTGCTGTCTCTTTATGAGGAGTTGTGGCCCGTTGTCAGGCAACGTGGCGTGGT
GTGCACTGTGTTTGCTGACGCAACCCCCACTGGTTGGGGCATTGCCACCACCTGTCAGCTCCTTTCCGGG
ACTTTCGCTTTCCCCCTCCCTATTGCCACGGCGGAACTCATCGCCGCCTGCCTTGCCCGCTGCTGGACAG
GGGCTCGGCTGTTGGGCACTGACAATTCCGTGGTGTTGTCGGGGAAATCATCGTCCTTTCCTTGGCTGCT
CGCCTGTGTTGCCACCTGGATTCTGCGCGGGACGTCCTTCTGCTACGTCCCTTCGGCCCTCAATCCAGCG
GACCTTCCTTCCCGCGGCCTGCTGCCGGCTCTGCGGCCTCTTCCGCGTCTTCGCCTTCGCCCTCAGACGA
GTCGGATCTCCCTTTGGGCCGCCTCCCCGCAT
Features (pLannotate 1.2.2; 35 found; start..end, strand, type, name):
     38..106     +  CDS            nef (fragment): NEF_HV1Z2 - Experimental evidence at protein level: Swiss-Prot protein existence level 1. Extracellular Nef protein targets CD4(+) T-lymphocytes for apoptosis by interacting with CXCR4 surface receptors. From Human immunodeficiency virus type 1 group M subtype D (isolate Z2/CDC-Z34) (HIV-1).
    108..341     +  LTR            3' LTR (ΔU3): self-inactivating 3' long terminal repeat (LTR) from HIV-1
    366..384     -  promoter       SP6 promoter: promoter for bacteriophage SP6 RNA polymerase
    612..891     +  CDS            TcR (fragment): tetracycline efflux protein; tet; confers resistance to tetracycline
    892..940     -  misc_feature   bom (fragment): basis of mobility region from pBR322
   1042..1077    -  CDS            rop (fragment): Rop protein, which maintains plasmids at low copy number; rop
   1172..1276    +  promoter       AmpR promoter: bla
   1277..2137    +  CDS            AmpR: β-lactamase; bla; confers resistance to ampicillin, carbenicillin, and related antibiotics
   2308..2896    +  rep_origin     ori: high-copy-number ColE1/pMB1/pBR322/pUC origin of replication
   3079..3135    +  CDS            lacI (fragment): lac repressor; lacI; The lac repressor binds to the lac operator to inhibit transcription in E. coli. This inhibition can be relieved by adding lactose or isopropyl-β-D-thiogalactopyranoside (IPTG).
   3142..3471    +  promoter       SV40 promoter: SV40 enhancer and early promoter
   3671..3790    +  CDS            gpt (fragment): XGPT_ECOLI - Also known as gpp, gxu. Experimental evidence at protein level: Swiss-Prot protein existence level 1. Purine salvage pathway enzyme that catalyzes the transfer of the ribosyl-5-phosphate group from 5-phospho-alpha-D-ribose 1- diphosphate (PRPP) to the N9 position of the 6-oxopurines guanine and xanthine to form the corresponding ribonucleotides GMP (guanosine 5'- monophosphate) and XMP (xanthosine 5'-monophosphate), with the release of PPi. To a lesser extent, also acts on hypoxanthine (PubMed:9100006, PubMed:3886014). Does not ribophosphorylate adenine (PubMed:3886014). From Esch
   3790..4125    +  CDS            gpt (fragment): XGPT_ECOLI - Also known as gpp, gxu. Experimental evidence at protein level: Swiss-Prot protein existence level 1. Purine salvage pathway enzyme that catalyzes the transfer of the ribosyl-5-phosphate group from 5-phospho-alpha-D-ribose 1- diphosphate (PRPP) to the N9 position of the 6-oxopurines guanine and xanthine to form the corresponding ribonucleotides GMP (guanosine 5'- monophosphate) and XMP (xanthosine 5'-monophosphate), with the release of PPi. To a lesser extent, also acts on hypoxanthine (PubMed:9100006, PubMed:3886014). Does not ribophosphorylate adenine (PubMed:3886014). From Esch
   4220..4525    +  CDS            frsA (fragment): FRSA_ECOLI - Also known as yafA. Experimental evidence at protein level: Swiss-Prot protein existence level 1. Catalyzes the hydrolysis of esters (PubMed:15808744). Displays esterase activity toward pNP-butyrate (PubMed:15808744). May stimulate mixed-acid fermentation by acting as a fermentation/respiration switch that down-regulates respiration and up- regulates fermentation rates (PubMed:15169777). From Escherichia coli (strain K12).
   4529..4603    +  CDS            small t antigen (fragment): SV40 (simian virus 40) small t antigen
   4605..4670    +  intron         small t intron: SV40 (simian virus 40) small t antigen intron
   4800..4820    +  CDS            SV40 NLS: nuclear localization signal of SV40 (simian virus 40) large T antigen
   5139..5222    +  CDS            large T antigen (fragment): large T antigen from SV40 (simian virus 40)
   5245..5379    +  polyA_signal   SV40 poly(A) signal: SV40 polyadenylation signal
   5546..5875    +  CDS            nef (fragment): NEF_HV1BR - Experimental evidence at protein level: Swiss-Prot protein existence level 1. Extracellular Nef protein targets CD4(+) T-lymphocytes for apoptosis by interacting with CXCR4 surface receptors (PubMed:14990729). From Human immunodeficiency virus type 1 group M subtype B (isolate BRU/LAI) (HIV-1).
   5923..6180    +  LTR            5' LTR (truncated): truncated 5' long terminal repeat (LTR) from HIV-1
   6227..6352    +  misc_feature   HIV-1 Ψ: packaging signal of human immunodeficiency virus type 1
   6336..6674    +  CDS            HIV-1 gag (fragment): gag protein from human immunodeficiency virus 1; gag
   6849..7082    +  misc_feature   RRE: The Rev response element (RRE) of HIV-1 allows for Rev-dependent mRNA export from the nucleus to the cytoplasm.
   7459..7559    +  CDS            Rev (fragment): human immunodeficiency virus 1 (HIV-1) Rev protein; rev; enhances nuclear export of unspliced and incompletely spliced viral mRNAs
   7596..7713    +  misc_feature   cPPT/CTS: central polypurine tract and central termination sequence of HIV-1
   7750..7782    -  misc_feature   MCS (fragment): pBluescript multiple cloning site
   7866..8273    +  promoter       SFFV promoter: spleen focus-forming virus long terminal repeat (LTR) promoter
   8301..9287    +  CDS            CD86: CD86_HUMAN - Also known as CD28LG2. Experimental evidence at protein level: Swiss-Prot protein existence level 1. (Microbial infection) Acts as a receptor for adenovirus subgroup B. From Homo sapiens (Human).
   9310..9331    +  misc_feature   MCS (fragment): multiple cloning site
   9333..9878    +  CDS            SNAP-tag®: human O6-alkylguanine-DNA-alkyltransferase variant that forms covalent bonds with benzylguanine derivatives optimized for bacterial expression
   9893..9923    +  misc_feature   MCS (fragment): pUC18/19 multiple cloning site
   9924..9942    +  misc_feature   MCS (fragment): pBluescript multiple cloning site
   9942..10530   +  misc_feature   WPRE: woodchuck hepatitis virus posttranscriptional regulatory element
  10531..21      +  misc_feature   MCS (fragment) (across the origin): pBluescript multiple cloning site
