[The description below was written by a language model from this plasmid's Addgene catalogue record and pLannotate feature annotations shown in this document.]
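Description:
pHR-CD86-SNAP is a lentiviral transfer plasmid built on the pHR backbone for expressing human CD86 (B7-2), a ligand of the T-cell co-stimulatory receptor CD28, as a fusion carrying a C-terminal SNAP tag in mammalian cells. It is propagated in E. coli as a high-copy plasmid through a ColE1/pUC-type origin and selected with ampicillin via the bla gene. The backbone outside the viral region also carries older vector remnants, including an SV40 promoter followed by fragments of the E. coli gpt gene and SV40 small t intron and polyadenylation sequences, plus short pieces of tetracycline-resistance, rop and lacI sequence. These are annotated only as fragments, and the record assigns them no function.

The HIV-1-derived viral cassette begins with a 5' LTR (annotated as truncated), followed by the Ψ packaging signal with adjoining partial gag sequence, the Rev response element for Rev-dependent nuclear export of the genomic RNA, and the cPPT/CTS, which aids nuclear import in transduced cells. An internal SFFV (spleen focus-forming virus LTR) promoter drives the CD86 coding sequence, joined through a short linker of cloning-site sequence to SNAP-tag. This engineered O6-alkylguanine-DNA-alkyltransferase reacts covalently with benzylguanine derivatives, allowing the fusion protein to be labelled with fluorescent or other substrates. A WPRE downstream boosts transcript expression, and the ΔU3 3' LTR makes the integrated provirus self-inactivating. No mammalian selection marker or fluorescent reporter is annotated within the viral cassette. Because the plasmid lacks functional viral genes, virus production requires separate packaging and envelope plasmids. The associated work concerns cis interactions between B7 ligands and CD28 in T-cell co-stimulation, consistent with use for labelling and visualising CD86 in transduced cells.
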