Addgene plasmid #223613: pHR-CD86-SNAP
Purpose: Lentiviral expression of human CD86 with SNAP tag in mammalian cells
Depositing lab: Enfu Hui. Depositing organization: University of California, San Diego (UCSD). Publication: cis-B7:CD28 interactions at invaginated synaptic membranes provide CD28 co-stimulation and promote CD8(+) T cell function and anti-tumor immunity. Zhao Y, Caron C, Chan YY, Lee CK, Xu X, Zhang J, Masubuchi T, Wu C, Bui JD, Hui E. Immunity. 2023 Jun 13;56(6):1187-1203.e12. doi: 10.1016/j.immuni.2023.04.005. Epub 2023 May 8. PubMed 37160118.
Backbone
  Vector backbone: pHR
  Vector type: Lentiviral ; Mammalian Expression
Growth in bacteria
  Bacterial resistance: Ampicillin, 100 μg/mL
  Growth temperature: 37°C
  Growth strain: NEB Stable
  Copy number: High Copy
Gene/Insert
  Gene/Insert name: CD86
  Species: H. sapiens (human)
  Entrez Gene: CD86 (a.k.a. B7-2, B7.2, B70, CD28LG2, LAB72)
  Tag / fusion protein: SNAP (C terminal on insert)
  Cloning method: Gibson Cloning
  Sequencing primers: 5′ ccaatcagcctgcttctcgcttc; 3′ ccagaggttgattatcgataagc
Terms and licenses: Academic/Nonprofit Terms; Industry Terms: Not Available to Industry
Depositor comments: Plasmid lab code: L1888
How to cite: pHR-CD86-SNAP was a gift from Enfu Hui (Addgene plasmid # 223613 ; http://n2t.net/addgene:223613 ; RRID:Addgene_223613)
